>Addgene plasmid #137811 | ITPKA-mTurquoise2 | depositor full sequence | sequence record 266072 | Full Sequence
TAGTTATTAATAGTAATCAATTACGGGGTCATTAGTTCATAGCCCATATATGGAGTTCCGCGTTACATAA
CTTACGGTAAATGGCCCGCCTGGCTGACCGCCCAACGACCCCCGCCCATTGACGTCAATAATGACGTATG
TTCCCATAGTAACGCCAATAGGGACTTTCCATTGACGTCAATGGGTGGAGTATTTACGGTAAACTGCCCA
CTTGGCAGTACATCAAGTGTATCATATGCCAAGTACGCCCCCTATTGACGTCAATGACGGTAAATGGCCC
GCCTGGCATTATGCCCAGTACATGACCTTATGGGACTTTCCTACTTGGCAGTACATCTACGTATTAGTCA
TCGCTATTACCATGGTGATGCGGTTTTGGCAGTACATCAATGGGCGTGGATAGCGGTTTGACTCACGGGG
ATTTCCAAGTCTCCACCCCATTGACGTCAATGGGAGTTTGTTTTGGCACCAAAATCAACGGGACTTTCCA
AAATGTCGTAACAACTCCGCCCCATTGACGCAAATGGGCGGTAGGCGTGTACGGTGGGAGGTCTATATAA
GCAGAGCTGGTTTAGTGAACCGTCAGATCCGCTAGCGCTACCGGACTCAGATCTCGAGCTCAAGCTTATG
GGCATGGCGCGACCACGGGGCGCGGGGCCCTGCAGCCCCGGGTTGGAGCGGGCTCCGCGCCGGAGCGTCG
GGGAGCTGCGCCTGCTCTTCGAAGCGGGCGGATCTGGATCGGATCCACCGGTCGCCACCATGGTGAGCAA
GGGCGAGGAGCTGTTCACCGGGGTGGTGCCCATCCTGGTCGAGCTGGACGGCGACGTAAACGGCCACAAG
TTCAGCGTGTCCGGCGAGGGCGAGGGCGATGCCACCTACGGCAAGCTGACCCTGAAGTTCATCTGCACCA
CCGGCAAGCTGCCCGTGCCCTGGCCCACCCTCGTGACCACCCTGTCCTGGGGCGTGCAGTGCTTCGCCCG
CTACCCCGACCACATGAAGCAGCACGACTTCTTCAAGTCCGCCATGCCCGAAGGCTACGTCCAGGAGCGC
ACCATCTTCTTCAAGGACGACGGCAACTACAAGACCCGCGCCGAGGTGAAGTTCGAGGGCGACACCCTGG
TGAACCGCATCGAGCTGAAGGGCATCGACTTCAAGGAGGACGGCAACATCCTGGGGCACAAGCTGGAGTA
CAACTACTTTAGCGACAACGTCTATATCACCGCCGACAAGCAGAAGAACGGCATCAAGGCCAACTTCAAG
ATCCGCCACAACATCGAGGACGGCGGCGTGCAGCTCGCCGACCACTACCAGCAGAACACCCCCATCGGCG
ACGGCCCCGTGCTGCTGCCCGACAACCACTACCTGAGCACCCAGTCCAAGCTGAGCAAAGACCCCAACGA
GAAGCGCGATCACATGGTCCTGCTGGAGTTCGTGACCGCCGCCGGGATCACTCTCGGCATGGACGAGCTG
TACAAGTAAAGCGGCCGCGACTCTAGATCATAATCAGCCATACCACATTTGTAGAGGTTTTACTTGCTTT
AAAAAACCTCCCACACCTCCCCCTGAACCTGAAACATAAAATGAATGCAATTGTTGTTGTTAACTTGTTT
ATTGCAGCTTATAATGGTTACAAATAAAGCAATAGCATCACAAATTTCACAAATAAAGCATTTTTTTCAC
TGCATTCTAGTTGTGGTTTGTCCAAACTCATCAATGTATCTTAAGGCGTAAATTGTAAGCGTTAATATTT
TGTTAAAATTCGCGTTAAATTTTTGTTAAATCAGCTCATTTTTTAACCAATAGGCCGAAATCGGCAAAAT
CCCTTATAAATCAAAAGAATAGACCGAGATAGGGT
[37 nt withheld, positions 1856-1892]
AAAGAACGTGGACTCCAACGTCAAAGG
[49 nt withheld, positions 1920-1968]
T
[91 nt withheld, positions 1970-2060]
G
[124 nt withheld, positions 2062-2185]
CAGGTGGCACTTTTCGGGGAAATGTGCGCGGAACCCCTATTTGTTTATTTTTCTAAATACATTCAAATAT
GTATCCGCTCATGAGACAATAACCCTGATAAATGCTTCAATAATATTGAAAAAGGAAGAGTCCTGAGGCG
GAAAGAACCAGCTGTGGAATGTGTGTCAGTTAGGGTGTGGAAAGTCCCCAGGCTCCCCAGCAGGCAGAAG
TATGCAAAGCATGCATCTCAATTAGTCAGCAACCAGGTGTGGAAAGTCCCCAGGCTCCCCAGCAGGCAGA
AGTATGCAAAGCATGCATCTCAATTAGTCAGCAACCATAGTCCCGCCCCTAACTCCGCCCATCCCGCCCC
TAACTCCGCCCAGTTCCGCCCATTCTCCGCCCCATGGCTGACTAATTTTTTTTATTTATGCAGAGGCCGA
GGCCGCCTCGGCCTCTGAGCTATTCCAGAAGTAGTGAGGAGGCTTTTTTGGAGGCCTAGGCTTTTGCAAA
GATCGATCAAGAGACAGGATGAGGATCGTTTCGCATGATTGAACAAGATGGATTGCACGCAGGTTCTCCG
GCCGCTTGGGTGGAGAGGCTATTCGGCTATGACTGGGCACAACAGACAATCGGCTGCTCTGATGCCGCCG
TGTTCCGGCTGTCAGCGCAGGGGCGCCCGGTTCTTTTTGTCAAGACCGACCTGTCCGGTGCCCTGAATGA
ACTGCAAGACGAGGCAGCGCGGCTATCGTGGCTGGCCACGACGGGCGTTCCTTGCGCAGCTGTGCTCGAC
GTTGTCACTGAAGCGGGAAGGGACTGGCTGCTATTGGGCGAAGTGCCGGGGCAGGATCTCCTGTCATCTC
ACCTTGCTCCTGCCGAGAAAGTATCCATCATGGCTGATGCAATGCGGCGGCTGCATACGCTTGATCCGGC
TACCTGCCCATTCGACCACCAAGCGAAACATCGCATCGAGCGAGCACGTACTCGGATGGAAGCCGGTCTT
GTCGATCAGGATGATCTGGACGAAGAGCATCAGGGGCTCGCGCCAGCCGAACTGTTCGCCAGGCTCAAGG
CGAGCATGCCCGACGGCGAGGATCTCGTCGTGACCCATGGCGATGCCTGCTTGCCGAATATCATGGTGGA
AAATGGCCGCTTTTCTGGATTCATCGACTGTGGCCGGCTGGGTGTGGCGGACCGCTATCAGGACATAGCG
TTGGCTACCCGTGATATTGCTGAAGAGCTTGGCGGCGAATGGGCTGACCGCTTCCTCGTGCTTTACGGTA
TCGCCGCTCCCGATTCGCAGCGCATCGCCTTCTATCGCCTTCTTGACGAGTTCTTCTGAGCGGGACTCTG
GGGTTCGAAATGACCGACCAAGCGACGCCCAACCTGCCATCACGAGATTTCGATTCCACCGCCGCCTTCT
ATGAAAGGTTGGGCTTCGGAATCGTTTTCCGGGACGCCGGCTGGATGATCCTCCAGCGCGGGGATCTCAT
GCTGGAGTTCTTCGCCCACCCTAGGGGGAGGCTAACTGAAACACGGAAGGAGACAATACCGGAAGGAACC
CGCGCTATGACGGCAATAAAAAGACAGAATAAAACGCACGGTGTTGGGTCGTTTGTTCATAAACGCGGGG
TTCGGTCCCAGGGCTGGCACTCTGTCGATACCCCACCGAGACCCCATTGGGGCCAATACGCCCGCGTTTC
TTCCTTTTCCCCACCCCACCCCCCAAGTTCGGGTGAAGGCCCAGGGCTCGCAGCCAACGTCGGGGCGGCA
GGCCCTGCCATAGCCTCAGGTTACTCATATATACTTTAGATTGATTTAAAACTTCATTTTTAATTTAAAA
GGATCTAGGTGAAGATCCTTTTTGATAATCTCATGACCAAAATCCCTTAACGTGAGTTTTCGTTCCACTG
AGCGTCAGACCCCGTAGAAAAGATCAAAGGATCTTCTTGAGATCCTTTTTTTCTGCGCGTAATCTGCTGC
TTGCAAACAAAAAAACCACCGCTACCAGCGGTGGTTTGTTTGCCGGATCAAGAGCTACCAACTCTTTTTC
CGAAGGTAACTGGCTTCAGCAGAGCGCAGATACCAAATACTGTCCTTCTAGTGTAGCCGTAGTTAGGCCA
CCACTTCAAGAACTCTGTAGCACCGCCTACATACCTCGCTCTGCTAATCCTGTTACCAGTGGCTGCTGCC
AGTGGCGATAAGTCGTGTCTTACCGGGTTGGACTCAAGACGATAGTTACCGGATAAGGCGCAGCGGTCGG
GCTGAACGGGGGGTTCGTGCACACAGCCCAGCTTGGAGCGAACGACCTACACCGAACTGAGATACCTACA
GCGTGAGCTATGAGAAAGCGCCACGCTTCCCGAAGGGAGAAAGGCGGACAGGTATCCGGTAAGCGGCAGG
GTCGGAACAGGAGAGCGCACGAGGGAGCTTCCAGGGGGAAACGCCTGGTATCTTTATAGTCCTGTCGGGT
TTCGCCACCTCTGACTTGAGCGTCGATTTTTGTGATGCTCGTCAGGGGGGCGGAGCCTATGGAAAAACGC
CAGCAACGCGGCCTTTTTACGGTTCCTGGCCTTTTGCTGGCCTTTTGCTCACATGTTCTTTCCTGCGTTA
TCCCCTGATTCTGTGGATAACCGTATTACCGCCATGCAT
Features (pLannotate 1.2.2; 15 found; start..end, strand, type, name):
     61..364     +  enhancer       CMV enhancer: human cytomegalovirus immediate early enhancer
    365..568     +  promoter       CMV promoter: human cytomegalovirus (CMV) immediate early promoter
    591..627     +  misc_feature   MCS (fragment): multiple cloning site
    631..726     +  CDS            Itpka (fragment): IP3KA_MOUSE - Experimental evidence at protein level: Swiss-Prot protein existence level 1. From Mus musculus (Mouse).
    760..1479    +  CDS            mTurquoise2: enhanced monomeric variant of CFP (Goedhart et al., 2012) mammalian codon-optimized
   1496..1579    +  CDS            large T antigen (fragment): large T antigen from SV40 (simian virus 40)
   1602..1723    +  polyA_signal   SV40 poly(A) signal: SV40 polyadenylation signal
   1757..2185    -  rep_origin     f1 ori (sequence partly withheld): f1 bacteriophage origin of replication; arrow indicates direction of (+) strand synthesis
   2212..2316    +  promoter       AmpR promoter: bla
   2318..2675    +  promoter       SV40 promoter: SV40 enhancer and early promoter
   2710..3504    +  CDS            NeoR/KanR: aminoglycoside phosphotransferase from Tn5; aph(3')-II (or nptII); confers resistance to neomycin, kanamycin, and G418 (Geneticin®)
   3525..3677    +  CDS            ble (fragment): BLE_KLEPN - Experimental evidence at protein level: Swiss-Prot protein existence level 1. Binding protein with a strong affinity to the bleomycin family of antibiotics. Binds to CL990; an antimitotic-antibiotic compound. From Klebsiella pneumoniae.
   3736..3783    +  polyA_signal   HSV TK poly(A) signal: herpes simplex virus thymidine kinase polyadenylation signal (Cole and Stacy, 1985)
   3874..3890    -  polyA_signal   bGH poly(A) signal (fragment): bovine growth hormone polyadenylation signal
   4112..4700    +  rep_origin     ori: high-copy-number ColE1/pMB1/pBR322/pUC origin of replication
