>Addgene plasmid #137811 | ITPKA-mTurquoise2 | addgene full sequence | sequence record 273194 | Addgene NGS Result
GTGATGCGGTTTTGGCAGTACATCAATGGGCGTGGATAGCGGTTTGACTCACGGGGATTTCCAAGTCTCC
ACCCCATTGACGTCAATGGGAGTTTGTTTTGGCACCAAAATCAACGGGACTTTCCAAAATGTCGTAACAA
CTCCGCCCCATTGACGCAAATGGGCGGTAGGCGTGTACGGTGGGAGGTCTATATAAGCAGAGCTGGTTTA
GTGAACCGTCAGATCCGCTAGCGCTACCGGACTCAGATCTCGAGCTCAAGCTTATGGGCATGGCGCGACC
ACGGGGCGCGGGGCCCTGCAGCCCCGGGTTGGAGCGGGCTCCGCGCCGGAGCGTCGGGGAGCTGCGCCTG
CTCTTCGAAGCGGGCGGATCTGGATCGGATCCACCGGTCGCCACCATGGTGAGCAAGGGCGAGGAGCTGT
TCACCGGGGTGGTGCCCATCCTGGTCGAGCTGGACGGCGACGTAAACGGCCACAAGTTCAGCGTGTCCGG
CGAGGGCGAGGGCGATGCCACCTACGGCAAGCTGACCCTGAAGTTCATCTGCACCACCGGCAAGCTGCCC
GTGCCCTGGCCCACCCTCGTGACCACCCTGTCCTGGGGCGTGCAGTGCTTCGCCCGCTACCCCGACCACA
TGAAGCAGCACGACTTCTTCAAGTCCGCCATGCCCGAAGGCTACGTCCAGGAGCGCACCATCTTCTTCAA
GGACGACGGCAACTACAAGACCCGCGCCGAGGTGAAGTTCGAGGGCGACACCCTGGTGAACCGCATCGAG
CTGAAGGGCATCGACTTCAAGGAGGACGGCAACATCCTGGGGCACAAGCTGGAGTACAACTACTTTAGCG
ACAACGTCTATATCACCGCCGACAAGCAGAAGAACGGCATCAAGGCCAACTTCAAGATCCGCCACAACAT
CGAGGACGGCGGCGTGCAGCTCGCCGACCACTACCAGCAGAACACCCCCATCGGCGACGGCCCCGTGCTG
CTGCCCGACAACCACTACCTGAGCACCCAGTCCAAGCTGAGCAAAGACCCCAACGAGAAGCGCGATCACA
TGGTCCTGCTGGAGTTCGTGACCGCCGCCGGGATCACTCTCGGCATGGACGAGCTGTACAAGTAAAGCGG
CCGCGACTCTAGATCATAATCAGCCATACCACATTTGTAGAGGTTTTACTTGCTTTAAAAAACCTCCCAC
ACCTCCCCCTGAACCTGAAACATAAAATGAATGCAATTGTTGTTGTTAACTTGTTTATTGCAGCTTATAA
TGGTTACAAATAAAGCAATAGCATCACAAATTTCACAAATAAAGCATTTTTTTCACTGCATTCTAGTTGT
GGTTTGTCCAAACTCATCAATGTATCTTAAGGCGTAAATTGTAAGCGTTAATATTTTGTTAAAATTCGCG
TTAAATTTTTGTTAAATCAGCTCATTTTTTAACCAATAGGCCGAAATCGGCAAAATCCCTTATAAATCAA
AAGAATAGACCGAGATAGGGT
[37 nt withheld, positions 1492-1528]
AAAGAACGTGGACTCCAACGTCAAAGG
[49 nt withheld, positions 1556-1604]
T
[91 nt withheld, positions 1606-1696]
G
[124 nt withheld, positions 1698-1821]
CAGGTGGCACTTTTCGGGGAAATGTGCGCGGAACCCCTATTTGTTTATTTTTCTAAATACATTCAAATAT
GTATCCGCTCATGAGACAATAACCCTGATAAATGCTTCAATAATATTGAAAAAGGAAGAGTCCTGAGGCG
GAAAGAACCAGCTGTGGAATGTGTGTCAGTTAGGGTGTGGAAAGTCCCCAGGCTCCCCAGCAGGCAGAAG
TATGCAAAGCATGCATCTCAATTAGTCAGCAACCAGGTGTGGAAAGTCCCCAGGCTCCCCAGCAGGCAGA
AGTATGCAAAGCATGCATCTCAATTAGTCAGCAACCATAGTCCCGCCCCTAACTCCGCCCATCCCGCCCC
TAACTCCGCCCAGTTCCGCCCATTCTCCGCCCCATGGCTGACTAATTTTTTTTATTTATGCAGAGGCCGA
GGCCGCCTCGGCCTCTGAGCTATTCCAGAAGTAGTGAGGAGGCTTTTTTGGAGGCCTAGGCTTTTGCAAA
GATCGATCAAGAGACAGGATGAGGATCGTTTCGCATGATTGAACAAGATGGATTGCACGCAGGTTCTCCG
GCCGCTTGGGTGGAGAGGCTATTCGGCTATGACTGGGCACAACAGACAATCGGCTGCTCTGATGCCGCCG
TGTTCCGGCTGTCAGCGCAGGGGCGCCCGGTTCTTTTTGTCAAGACCGACCTGTCCGGTGCCCTGAATGA
ACTGCAAGACGAGGCAGCGCGGCTATCGTGGCTGGCCACGACGGGCGTTCCTTGCGCAGCTGTGCTCGAC
GTTGTCACTGAAGCGGGAAGGGACTGGCTGCTATTGGGCGAAGTGCCGGGGCAGGATCTCCTGTCATCTC
ACCTTGCTCCTGCCGAGAAAGTATCCATCATGGCTGATGCAATGCGGCGGCTGCATACGCTTGATCCGGC
TACCTGCCCATTCGACCACCAAGCGAAACATCGCATCGAGCGAGCACGTACTCGGATGGAAGCCGGTCTT
GTCGATCAGGATGATCTGGACGAAGAGCATCAGGGGCTCGCGCCAGCCGAACTGTTCGCCAGGCTCAAGG
CGAGCATGCCCGACGGCGAGGATCTCGTCGTGACCCATGGCGATGCCTGCTTGCCGAATATCATGGTGGA
AAATGGCCGCTTTTCTGGATTCATCGACTGTGGCCGGCTGGGTGTGGCGGACCGCTATCAGGACATAGCG
TTGGCTACCCGTGATATTGCTGAAGAGCTTGGCGGCGAATGGGCTGACCGCTTCCTCGTGCTTTACGGTA
TCGCCGCTCCCGATTCGCAGCGCATCGCCTTCTATCGCCTTCTTGACGAGTTCTTCTGAGCGGGACTCTG
GGGTTCGAAATGACCGACCAAGCGACGCCCAACCTGCCATCACGAGATTTCGATTCCACCGCCGCCTTCT
ATGAAAGGTTGGGCTTCGGAATCGTTTTCCGGGACGCCGGCTGGATGATCCTCCAGCGCGGGGATCTCAT
GCTGGAGTTCTTCGCCCACCCTAGGGGGAGGCTAACTGAAACACGGAAGGAGACAATACCGGAAGGAACC
CGCGCTATGACGGCAATAAAAAGACAGAATAAAACGCACGGTGTTGGGTCGTTTGTTCATAAACGCGGGG
TTCGGTCCCAGGGCTGGCACTCTGTCGATACCCCACCGAGACCCCATTGGGGCCAATACGCCCGCGTTTC
TTCCTTTTCCCCACCCCACCCCCCAAGTTCGGGTGAAGGCCCAGGGCTCGCAGCCAACGTCGGGGCGGCA
GGCCCTGCCATAGCCTCAGGTTACTCATATATACTTTAGATTGATTTAAAACTTCATTTTTAATTTAAAA
GGATCTAGGTGAAGATCCTTTTTGATAATCTCATGACCAAAATCCCTTAACGTGAGTTTTCGTTCCACTG
AGCGTCAGACCCCGTAGAAAAGATCAAAGGATCTTCTTGAGATCCTTTTTTTCTGCGCGTAATCTGCTGC
TTGCAAACAAAAAAACCACCGCTACCAGCGGTGGTTTGTTTGCCGGATCAAGAGCTACCAACTCTTTTTC
CGAAGGTAACTGGCTTCAGCAGAGCGCAGATACCAAATACTGTTCTTCTAGTGTAGCCGTAGTTAGGCCA
CCACTTCAAGAACTCTGTAGCACCGCCTACATACCTCGCTCTGCTAATCCTGTTACCAGTGGCTGCTGCC
AGTGGCGATAAGTCGTGTCTTACCGGGTTGGACTCAAGACGATAGTTACCGGATAAGGCGCAGCGGTCGG
GCTGAACGGGGGGTTCGTGCACACAGCCCAGCTTGGAGCGAACGACCTACACCGAACTGAGATACCTACA
GCGTGAGCTATGAGAAAGCGCCACGCTTCCCGAAGGGAGAAAGGCGGACAGGTATCCGGTAAGCGGCAGG
GTCGGAACAGGAGAGCGCACGAGGGAGCTTCCAGGGGGAAACGCCTGGTATCTTTATAGTCCTGTCGGGT
TTCGCCACCTCTGACTTGAGCGTCGATTTTTGTGATGCTCGTCAGGGGGGCGGAGCCTATGGAAAAACGC
CAGCAACGCGGCCTTTTTACGGTTCCTGGCCTTTTGCTGGCCTTTTGCTCACATGTTCTTTCCTGCGTTA
TCCCCTGATTCTGTGGATAACCGTATTACCGCCATGCATTAGTTATTAATAGTAATCAATTACGGGGTCA
TTAGTTCATAGCCCATATATGGAGTTCCGCGTTACATAACTTACGGTAAATGGCCCGCCTGGCTGACCGC
CCAACGACCCCCGCCCATTGACGTCAATAATGACGTATGTTCCCATAGTAACGCCAATAGGGACTTTCCA
TTGACGTCAATGGGTGGAGTATTTACGGTAAACTGCCCACTTGGCAGTACATCAAGTGTATCATATGCCA
AGTACGCCCCCTATTGACGTCAATGACGGTAAATGGCCCGCCTGGCATTATGCCCAGTACATGACCTTAT
GGGACTTTCCTACTTGGCAGTACATCTACGTATTAGTCATCGCTATTACCATG
Features (pLannotate 1.2.2; 15 found; start..end, strand, type, name):
      1..204     +  promoter       CMV promoter: human cytomegalovirus (CMV) immediate early promoter
    227..263     +  misc_feature   MCS (fragment): multiple cloning site
    267..362     +  CDS            Itpka (fragment): IP3KA_MOUSE - Experimental evidence at protein level: Swiss-Prot protein existence level 1. From Mus musculus (Mouse).
    396..1115    +  CDS            mTurquoise2: enhanced monomeric variant of CFP (Goedhart et al., 2012) mammalian codon-optimized
   1132..1215    +  CDS            large T antigen (fragment): large T antigen from SV40 (simian virus 40)
   1238..1359    +  polyA_signal   SV40 poly(A) signal: SV40 polyadenylation signal
   1393..1821    -  rep_origin     f1 ori (sequence partly withheld): f1 bacteriophage origin of replication; arrow indicates direction of (+) strand synthesis
   1848..1952    +  promoter       AmpR promoter: bla
   1954..2311    +  promoter       SV40 promoter: SV40 enhancer and early promoter
   2346..3140    +  CDS            NeoR/KanR: aminoglycoside phosphotransferase from Tn5; aph(3')-II (or nptII); confers resistance to neomycin, kanamycin, and G418 (Geneticin®)
   3161..3313    +  CDS            ble (fragment): BLE_KLEPN - Experimental evidence at protein level: Swiss-Prot protein existence level 1. Binding protein with a strong affinity to the bleomycin family of antibiotics. Binds to CL990; an antimitotic-antibiotic compound. From Klebsiella pneumoniae.
   3372..3419    +  polyA_signal   HSV TK poly(A) signal: herpes simplex virus thymidine kinase polyadenylation signal (Cole and Stacy, 1985)
   3510..3526    -  polyA_signal   bGH poly(A) signal (fragment): bovine growth hormone polyadenylation signal
   3748..4336    +  rep_origin     ori: high-copy-number ColE1/pMB1/pBR322/pUC origin of replication
   4511..4814    +  enhancer       CMV enhancer: human cytomegalovirus immediate early enhancer
