[The description below was written by a language model from this plasmid's Addgene catalogue record and pLannotate feature annotations shown in this document.]
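Description:
ITPKA-mTurquoise2 is a mammalian expression plasmid built on the pEGFP-N2 backbone, in which the original fluorescent protein has been replaced by mTurquoise2, a bright monomeric cyan fluorescent protein. The CMV immediate-early enhancer and promoter drive a fusion in which an ITPKA-derived sequence lies upstream of, and so at the N-terminus of, mTurquoise2, with an SV40 polyadenylation signal terminating the transcript. The annotated ITPKA segment is only about 96 nt, roughly 32 codons, so the construct carries a short fragment of inositol-trisphosphate 3-kinase A rather than the full-length enzyme. Given the stated purpose, this fragment presumably serves as an actin-binding targeting peptide. The catalogue lists the insert species as human, whereas the automated annotation matched the fragment to the mouse Itpka protein entry. The record does not resolve this difference, which may simply reflect sequence conservation over such a short region.

The plasmid is propagated in E. coli through a high-copy ColE1/pUC-type origin and selected with kanamycin. The NeoR/KanR (Tn5 aminoglycoside phosphotransferase) gene sits behind tandem bacterial (bla) and SV40 early promoters and is followed by an HSV TK poly(A) signal, so the same marker can also provide G418 selection in mammalian cells. An f1 origin is also present. The small large T antigen, ble and bGH poly(A) fragments are likely backbone remnants or annotation artefacts. The two 4,814 nt sequence records (depositor and sequencing-derived) show identical features and differ only in their numbering start point.

The construct is intended for live-cell visualisation of the actin cytoskeleton in mammalian cells, and as a cyan marker it can be combined with other colours in colocalisation studies.
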