Addgene plasmid #137811: ITPKA-mTurquoise2
Purpose: In vivo visualization of actin cytoskeleton (can be used for colocalization studies)
Depositing lab: Dorus Gadella. Depositing organization: University of Amsterdam. Publication: Robust and Bright Genetically Encoded Fluorescent Markers for Highlighting Structures and Compartments in Mammalian Cells. Chertkova AO, Mastop M, Postma M, van Bommel N, van der Niet S, Batenburg KL, Joosen L, Gadella TWJ, Okada Y, Goedhart J. bioRxiv (2020) 160374; doi: https://doi.org/10.1101/160374.
Backbone
  Vector backbone: pEGFP-N2
  Vector type: Mammalian Expression
Growth in bacteria
  Bacterial resistance: Kanamycin, 50 μg/mL
  Growth temperature: 37°C
  Growth strain: DH5alpha
  Copy number: High Copy
Gene/Insert
  Gene/Insert name: ITPKA
  Species: H. sapiens (human)
  Entrez Gene: ITPKA (a.k.a. IP3-3KA, IP3KA)
  Promoter: CMV
  Cloning method: Restriction Enzyme; 5′ cloning site Unknown (unknown if destroyed)
Terms and licenses: Academic/Nonprofit Terms; Industry Terms: Not Available to Industry
How to cite: ITPKA-mTurquoise2 was a gift from Dorus Gadella (Addgene plasmid # 137811 ; http://n2t.net/addgene:137811 ; RRID:Addgene_137811)
